Addgene plasmid #175951: MS2_SC2_S_Theta
Purpose: Generation of MS2 Virus-Like Particles packaged with the sequence for the WHO Theta SARS-CoV-2 S gene (Amino Acid 319-869)
Depositing lab: Paul Freemont. Depositing organization: Imperial College London.
Backbone
  Vector backbone: pMX
  Backbone manufacturer: Life Technologies
  Backbone size w/o insert (bp): 2200
  Total vector size (bp): 6264
  Vector type: Bacterial Expression
Growth in bacteria
  Bacterial resistance: Kanamycin, 50 μg/mL
  Growth temperature: 37°C
  Growth strain: DH5alpha
  Copy number: High Copy
Gene/Insert 1
  Gene/Insert name: Maturation Protein (alt name: A-Protein)
  Species: MS2 Phage
  Insert size (bp): 1182
  Promoter: T7
  Cloning method: Restriction Enzyme; 5′ cloning site BsaI (destroyed during cloning); 3′ cloning site BsaI (destroyed during cloning)
  Sequencing primers: 5′ GATGTGCTGCAAGGCGATTAAGTTG; 3′ ctatggaaaaacgccagcaacg
Gene/Insert 2
  Gene/Insert name: Coat Protein Dimer
  Species: Synthetic
  Insert size (bp): 801
  Promoter: T7
  Cloning method: Restriction Enzyme; 5′ cloning site BsaI (destroyed during cloning); 3′ cloning site BsaI (destroyed during cloning)
  Sequencing primers: 5′ GATGTGCTGCAAGGCGATTAAGTTG; 3′ ctatggaaaaacgccagcaacg
Gene/Insert 3
  Gene/Insert name: S gene
  Species: SARS-CoV-2
  Insert size (bp): 1654
  Mutation: Theta (Amino Acid 319-869)
  GenBank ID: YP_009724390.1
  Entrez Gene: S (a.k.a. GU280_gp02, spike glycoprotein)
  Promoter: T7
  Cloning method: Restriction Enzyme; 5′ cloning site Esp3I (BsmBI) (destroyed during cloning); 3′ cloning site Esp3I (BsmBI) (destroyed during cloning)
  Sequencing primers: 5′ TGTCGAACAGAAAGTAATCGTATTGTAC; 3′ CAGCTGGCACGACAGGTTTC
How to cite: MS2_SC2_S_Theta was a gift from Paul Freemont (Addgene plasmid # 175951 ; http://n2t.net/addgene:175951 ; RRID:Addgene_175951)
