[The description below was written by a language model from this plasmid's Addgene catalogue record and pLannotate feature annotations shown in this document.]
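Description:
MS2_SC2_S_Theta is a bacterial expression plasmid built on the small pMX backbone. It is designed to produce MS2 bacteriophage virus-like particles in E. coli that package an RNA fragment of the SARS-CoV-2 spike gene. The plasmid is about 6.3 kb, replicates from a high-copy ColE1/pUC-type origin, and is selected with kanamycin through a NeoR/KanR aminoglycoside phosphotransferase driven by the bla promoter. Short annotated fragments of lacZα, an M13 origin, lacI and an RSF origin appear to be backbone or assembly remnants rather than functional parts.

The payload is arranged as two T7-driven transcription units, assembled by Type IIS cloning (BsaI and Esp3I sites destroyed in the process). The first unit spans the plasmid's numbering origin. It comprises a T7 promoter with a lac operator, which allows lac repressor control, followed by a T7 gene 10 ribosome binding site. This unit encodes the MS2 maturation (A) protein and a synthetic coat protein dimer. In the dimer, two coat protein copies are fused, with a His tag inserted in the second copy that would allow affinity purification of assembled particles. The unit ends at a T7 terminator.

The second unit uses its own T7 promoter to transcribe a roughly 1.65 kb spike segment covering amino acids 319–869 with the WHO Theta variant changes. An MS2 stem-loop and a second T7 terminator follow directly. No ribosome binding site is annotated upstream of the spike fragment, consistent with its role as an RNA cargo. The coat protein binds the stem-loop, so this transcript is encapsidated as the capsids assemble.

The record states only that the plasmid is for generating these packaged particles. Armored RNA of this kind typically serves as a nuclease-protected control or standard for nucleic acid detection assays.
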