Features (pLannotate 1.2.2; 21 found; start..end, strand, type, name):
      3..32      +  promoter       lac promoter: promoter for the E. coli lac operon
     52..74      +  RBS            RBS: efficient ribosome binding site from bacteriophage T7 gene 10 (Olins and Rangwala, 1989)
    134..1309    +  CDS            A: MATA_BPMS2 - Experimental evidence at protein level: Swiss-Prot protein existence level 1. The maturation protein is required for the typical attachment of the phage to the side of the bacterial pili (PubMed:23810697). Binds to sequences located toward each end of the genome, hence circularizing it (PubMed:26608810). The RNA genome-maturation protein A complex is released from the capsid upon host receptor binding (PubMed:23810697). Maturation protein A enters the cell along with the viral RNA (PubMed:4551992). From Escherichia phage MS2 (Bacteriophage MS2).
   1336..1725    +  CDS            CAPSD_BPMS2: Experimental evidence at protein level: Swiss-Prot protein existence level 1. Acts as a translational repressor of viral replicase synthesis late in infection. This latter function is the result of capsid protein interaction with an RNA hairpin which contains the replicase ribosome-binding site. From Escherichia phage MS2 (Bacteriophage MS2).
   1727..1763    +  CDS            MS2 (fragment): bacteriophage MS2 coat protein binds to a specific stem-loop structure in the viral RNA (Peabody, 1993)
   1768..1785    +  CDS            7xHis (fragment): 6xHis affinity tag
   1792..2136    +  CDS            MS2 (fragment): bacteriophage MS2 coat protein binds to a specific stem-loop structure in the viral RNA (Peabody, 1993)
   2164..2211    +  terminator     T7 terminator: transcription terminator for bacteriophage T7 RNA polymerase
   2257..2275    +  promoter       T7 promoter: promoter for bacteriophage T7 RNA polymerase
   2276..3928    +  CDS            S (fragment): SPIKE_SARS2 - Experimental evidence at protein level: Swiss-Prot protein existence level 1. [Spike glycoprotein]: May down-regulate host tetherin (BST2) by lysosomal degradation, thereby counteracting its antiviral activity. From Severe acute respiratory syndrome coronavirus 2 (2019-nCoV) (SARS-CoV-2).
   3929..3947    +  misc_RNA       MS2 stem loop: stem loop that binds the bacteriophage MS2 coat protein
   3962..4009    +  terminator     T7 terminator: transcription terminator for bacteriophage T7 RNA polymerase
   4015..4062    -  CDS            lacI (fragment): lac repressor; lacI; The lac repressor binds to the lac operator to inhibit transcription in E. coli. This inhibition can be relieved by adding lactose or isopropyl-β-D-thiogalactopyranoside (IPTG).
   4099..4139    -  rep_origin     RSF ori (fragment): Plasmids containing the RSF 1030 origin of replication can be propagated in E. coli cells that contain additional plasmids with compatible origins.
   4217..4802    -  rep_origin     ori: high-copy-number ColE1/pMB1/pBR322/pUC origin of replication
   4976..5770    -  CDS            NeoR/KanR: aminoglycoside phosphotransferase confers resistance to neomycin, kanamycin, and G418 (Geneticin®)
   5771..5875    -  promoter       AmpR promoter: bla
   5901..6032    -  rep_origin     M13 ori (fragment): M13 bacteriophage origin of replication; arrow indicates direction of (+) strand synthesis
   6053..6209    -  CDS            lacZα (fragment): LacZα fragment of β-galactosidase; lacZ fragment
   6212..6230    +  promoter       T7 promoter: promoter for bacteriophage T7 RNA polymerase
   6231..6255    +  protein_bind   lac operator: The lac repressor binds to the lac operator to inhibit transcription in E. coli. This inhibition can be relieved by adding lactose or isopropyl-β-D-thiogalactopyranoside (IPTG). lac repressor encoded by lacI
>Addgene plasmid #175951 | MS2_SC2_S_Theta | addgene full sequence | sequence record 343941 | Addgene NGS Result
GATTTACACTTTATGCTTCCGGCTCGTATGTTTCTAGAGAATTCAAATAATTTTGTTTAACTTTAAGAAG
GAGATTTAAATTGGCTATCGCTGTAGGTAGCCGGAATTCCATTCCTAGGAGGTTTGACCTGTGCGAGCTT
TTAGTACCCTTGATAGGGAGAACGAAACCTTCGTCCCCTCCGTTCGCGTTTACGCGGACGGTGAGACTGA
AGATAACTCATTCTCTTTAAAATATCGTTCGAACTGGACTCCCGGTCGTTTTAACTCGACTGGGGCCAAA
ACGAAACAGTGGCACTACCCCTCTCCGTATTCACGGGGGGCGTTAAGTGTCACATCGATAGATCAAGGTG
CCTACAAGCGAAGTGGGTCATCGTGGGGTCGCCCGTACGAGGAGAAAGCCGGTTTCGGCTTCTCCCTCGA
CGCACGCTCCTGCTACAGCCTCTTCCCTGTAAGCCAAAACTTGACTTACATCGAAGTGCCGCAGAACGTT
GCGAACCGGGCGTCGACCGAAGTCCTGCAAAAGGTCACCCAGGGTAATTTTAACCTTGGTGTTGCTTTAG
CAGAGGCCAGGTCGACAGCCTCACAACTCGCGACGCAAACCATTGCGCTCGTGAAGGCGTACACTGCCGC
TCGTCGCGGTAATTGGCGCCAGGCGCTCCGCTACCTTGCCCTAAACGAAGATCGAAAGTTTCGATCAAAA
CACGTGGCCGGCAGATGGTTGGAGTTGCAGTTCGGTTGGTTACCACTAATGAGTGATATCCAGGGTGCAT
ATGAGATGCTTACGAAGGTTCACCTTCAAGAGTTTCTTCCTATGAGAGCCGTACGTCAGGTCGGTACTAA
CATCAAGTTAGATGGCCGTCTGTCGTATCCAGCTGCAAACTTCCAGACAACGTGCAACATATCGCGACGT
ATCGTGATATGGTTTTACATAAACGATGCACGTTTGGCATGGTTGTCGTCCCTAGGTATCTTGAACCCAC
TAGGTATAGTGTGGGAAAAGGTGCCTTTCTCATTCGTTGTCGACTGGCTCCTACCTGTAGGTAACATGCT
CGAGGGCCTTACGGCCCCCGTGGGATGCTCCTACATGTCAGGAACAGTTACTGACGTAATAACGGGTGAG
TCCATCATAAGCGTTGACGCTCCCTACGGGTGGACTGTGGAGAGACAGGGCACTGCTAAGGCCCAAATCT
CAGCCATGCATCGAGGGGTACAATCCGTATGGCCAACAACTGGCGCGTACGTAAAGTCTCCTTTCTCGAT
GGTCCATACCTTAGATGCGTTAGCATTAATCAGGCAACGGCTCTCTAGATAGAGCCCTCAACCGGAGTTT
GAAGCATGGCTTCTAACTTTACTCAGTTCGTTCTCGTCGACAATGGCGGAACTGGCGACGTGACTGTCGC
CCCAAGCAACTTCGCTAACGGGGTCGCTGAATGGATCAGCTCTAACTCGCGTTCACAGGCTTACAAAGTA
ACCTGTAGCGTTCGTCAGAGCTCTGCGCAGAATCGCAAATACACCATCAAAGTCGAGGTGCCTAAAGTGG
CAACCCAGACTGTTGGTGGTGTAGAGCTTCCTGTAGCCGCATGGCGTTCGTACTTAAATATGGAACTAAC
CATTCCAATTTTCGCTACGAATTCCGACTGCGAGCTTATTGTTAAGGCAATGCAAGGTCTTCTAAAAGAT
GGAAACCCGATTCCCTCAGCAATCGCAGCAAACTCCGGCATCTACGCTAACTTTACTCAGTTCGTTCTCG
TCGACAATGGCGGTACCCATCACCATCACCATCACGGTACCGGCGACGTGACTGTCGCCCCAAGCAACTT
CGCTAACGGGGTCGCTGAATGGATCAGCTCTAACTCGCGTTCACAGGCTTACAAAGTAACCTGTAGCGTT
CGTCAGAGCTCTGCGCAGAATCGCAAATACACCATCAAAGTCGAGGTGCCTAAAGTGGCAACCCAGACTG
TTGGTGGTGTAGAGCTTCCTGTAGCCGCATGGCGTTCGTACTTAAATATGGAACTAACCATTCCAATTTT
CGCTACGAATTCCGACTGCGAGCTTATTGTTAAGGCAATGCAAGGTCTTCTAAAAGATGGAAACCCGATT
CCCTCAGCAATCGCAGCAAACTCCGGCATCTACTAATAGACGCCGGCCACCGCTGAGCAATAACTAGCAT
AACCCCTTGGGGCCTCTAAACGGGTCTTGAGGGGTTTTTTGTCGAACAGAAAGTAATCGTATTGTACACG
GCCGCATAATCGAAATTAATACGACTCACTATAGGAGAGTCCAACCAACAGAATCTATTGTTAGATTTCC
TAATATTACAAACTTGTGCCCTTTTGGTGAAGTTTTTAACGCCACCAGATTTGCATCTGTTTATGCTTGG
AACAGGAAGAGAATCAGCAACTGTGTTGCTGATTATTCTGTCCTATATAATTCCGCATCATTTTCCACTT
TTAAGTGTTATGGAGTGTCTCCTACTAAATTAAATGATCTCTGCTTTACTAATGTCTATGCAGATTCATT
TGTAATTAGAGGTGATGAAGTCAGACAAATCGCTCCAGGGCAAACTGGAAAGATTGCTGATTATAATTAT
AAATTACCAGATGATTTTACAGGCTGCGTTATAGCTTGGAATTCTAACAATCTTGATTCTAAGGTTGGTG
GTAATTATAATTACCTGTATAGATTGTTTAGGAAGTCTAATCTCAAACCTTTTGAGAGAGATATTTCAAC
TGAAATCTATCAGGCCGGTAGCACACCTTGTAATGGTGTTAAAGGTTTTAATTGTTACTTTCCTTTACAA
TCATATGGTTTCCAACCCACTTATGGTGTTGGTTACCAACCATACAGAGTAGTAGTACTTTCTTTTGAAC
TTCTACATGCACCAGCAACTGTTTGTGGACCTAAAAAGTCTACTAATTTGGTTAAAAACAAATGTGTCAA
TTTCAACTTCAATGGTTTAACAGGCACAGGTGTTCTTACTGAGTCTAACAAAAAGTTTCTGCCTTTCCAA
CAATTTGGCAGAGACATTGCTGACACTACTGATGCTGTCCGTGATCCACAGACACTTGAGATTCTTGACA
TTACACCATGTTCTTTTGGTGGTGTCAGTGTTATAACACCAGGAACAAATACTTCTAACCAGGTTGCTGT
TCTTTATCAGGATGTTAACTGCACAGAAGTCCCTGTTGCTATTCATGCAGATCAACTTACTCCTACTTGG
CGTGTTTATTCTACAGGTTCTAATGTTTTTCAAACACGTGCAGGCTGTTTAATAGGGGCTGAACATGTCA
ACAACTCATATGAGTGTGACATACCCATTGGTGCAGGTATATGCGCTAGTTATCAGACTCAGACTAATTC
TCATCGGCGGGCACGTAGTGTAGCTAGTCAATCCATCATTGCCTACACTATGTCACTTGGTGCAGAAAAT
TCAGTTGCTTACTCTAATAACTCTATTGCCATACCCACAAATTTTACTATTAGTGTTACCACAGAAATTC
TACCAGTGTCTATGACCAAGACATCAGTAGATTGTACAATGTACATTTGTGGTGATTCAACTGAATGCAG
CAATCTTTTGTTGCAATATGGCAGTTTTTGTACACAATTAAACCGTGCTTTAACTGGAATAGCTGTTGAA
CAAGACAAAAACACCCAAGAAGTTTTTGCACAAGTCAAACAAATTTACAAAACACCACCAATTAAAGATT
TTGGTGGTTTTAATTTTTCACAAATATTACCAGATCCATCAAAACCAAGCAAGAGGTCATTTATTGAAGA
TCTACTTTTCAACAAAGTGACACTTGCAGATGCTGGCTTCATCAAACAATATGGTGATTGCCTTGGTGAT
ATTGCTGCTAGAGACCTCATTTGTGCACAAAAGTTTAACGGCCTTACTGTTTTGCCACCTTTGCTCACAG
ATGAAATGACATGAGGATCACCCATGTCCGCTGAGCAATAACTAGCATAACCCCTTGGGGCCTCTAAACG
GGTCTTGAGGGGTTTTTTGTAATTTCACTGCCCGCTTTCCAGTCGGGAAACCTGTCGTGCCAGCTGCATT
AACATGGTCATAGCTGTTTCCTTGCGTATTGGGCGCTCTCCGCTTCCTCGCTCACTGACTCGCTGCGCTC
GGTCGTTCGGGTAAAGCCTGGGGTGCCTAATGAGCAAAAGGCCAGCAAAAGGCCAGGAACCGTAAAAAGG
CCGCGTTGCTGGCGTTTTTCCATAGGCTCCGCCCCCCTGACGAGCATCACAAAAATCGACGCTCAAGTCA
GAGGTGGCGAAACCCGACAGGACTATAAAGATACCAGGCGTTTCCCCCTGGAAGCTCCCTCGTGCGCTCT
CCTGTTCCGACCCTGCCGCTTACCGGATACCTGTCCGCCTTTCTCCCTTCGGGAAGCGTGGCGCTTTCTC
ATAGCTCACGCTGTAGGTATCTCAGTTCGGTGTAGGTCGTTCGCTCCAAGCTGGGCTGTGTGCACGAACC
CCCCGTTCAGCCCGACCGCTGCGCCTTATCCGGTAACTATCGTCTTGAGTCCAACCCGGTAAGACACGAC
TTATCGCCACTGGCAGCAGCCACTGGTAACAGGATTAGCAGAGCGAGGTATGTAGGCGCTACAGAGTTCT
TGAAGTGGTGGCCTAACTACGGCTACACTAGAAGAACAGTATTTGGTATCTGCGCTCTGCTGAAGCCAGT
TACCTTCGGAAAAAGAGTTGGTAGCTCTTGATCCGGCAAACAAACCACCGCTGGTAGCGGTGGTTTTTTT
GTTTGCAAGCAGCAGATTACGCGCAGAAAAAAAGGATCTCAAGAAGATCCTTTGATCTTTTCTACGGGGT
CTGACGCTCAGTGGAACGAAAACTCACGTTAAGGGATTTTGGTCATGAGATTATCAAAAAGGATCTTCAC
CTAGATCCTTTTAAATTAAAAATGAAGTTTTAAATCAATCTAAAGTATATATGAGTAAACTTGGTCTGAC
AGTTATTAGAAAAATTCATCCAGCAGACGATAAAACGCAATACGCTGGCTATCCGGTGCCGCAATGCCAT
ACAGCACCAGAAAACGATCCGCCCATTCGCCGCCCAGTTCTTCCGCAATATCACGGGTGGCCAGCGCAAT
ATCCTGATAACGATCCGCCACGCCCAGACGGCCGCAATCAATAAAGCCGCTAAAACGGCCATTTTCCACC
ATAATGTTCGGCAGGCACGCATCACCATGGGTCACCACCAGATCTTCGCCATCCGGCATGCTCGCTTTCA
GACGCGCAAACAGCTCTGCCGGTGCCAGGCCCTGATGTTCTTCATCCAGATCATCCTGATCCACCAGGCC
CGCTTCCATACGGGTACGCGCACGTTCAATACGATGTTTCGCCTGATGATCAAACGGACAGGTCGCCGGG
TCCAGGGTATGCAGACGACGCATGGCATCCGCCATAATGCTCACTTTTTCTGCCGGCGCCAGATGGCTAG
ACAGCAGATCCTGACCCGGCACTTCGCCCAGCAGCAGCCAATCACGGCCCGCTTCGGTCACCACATCCAG
CACCGCCGCACACGGAACACCGGTGGTGGCCAGCCAGCTCAGACGCGCCGCTTCATCCTGCAGCTCGTTC
AGCGCACCGCTCAGATCGGTTTTCACAAACAGCACCGGACGACCCTGCGCGCTCAGACGAAACACCGCCG
CATCAGAGCAGCCAATGGTCTGCTGCGCCCAATCATAGCCAAACAGACGTTCCACCCACGCTGCCGGGCT
ACCCGCATGCAGGCCATCCTGTTCAATCATACTCTTCCTTTTTCAATATTATTGAAGCATTTATCAGGGT
TATTGTCTCATGAGCGGATACATATTTGAATGTATTTAGAAAAATAAACAAATAGGGGTTCCGCGCACAT
TTCCCCGAAAAGTGCCACCTAAATTGTAAGCGTTAATATTTTGTTAAAATTCGCGTTAAATTTTTGTTAA
ATCAGCTCATTTTTTAACCAATAGGCCGAAATCGGCAAAATCCCTTATAAATCAAAAGAATAGACCGAGA
TAGGGTTGAGTGGCCGCTACAGGGCGCTCCCATTCGCCATTCAGGCTGCGCAACTGTTGGGAAGGGCGTT
TCGGTGCGGGCCTCTTCGCTATTACGCCAGCTGGCGAAAGGGGGATGTGCTGCAAGGCGATTAAGTTGGG
TAACGCCAGGGTTTTCCCAGTCACGACGTTGTAAAACGACGGCCAGTGAGGTAATACGACTCACTATAGG
GGAATTGTGAGCGGATAACAATTCCCCTCTA
